>Addgene plasmid #1112 | piHGpd/T101I | addgene partial sequence | sequence record 50697 | T3 5'-GCAATTAACCCTCACTAAAGG-3'
GGTCGGGCCCCCCTCGAGGCGACGGTATCGATAAGCTTGGCTGCAGGTCGAGTTTATCATTATCAATACT
GCCATTTCAAAGAATACGTAAATAATTAATAGTAGTGATTTTCCTAACTTTATTTAGTCAAAAAATTAGC
CTTTTAATTCTGCTGTAACCCGTACATGCCCAAAATAGGGGGCGGGTTACACAGAATATATAACATCGTA
GGTGTCTGGGTGAACAGTTTATTCCTGGCATCCACTAAATATAATGGAGCCCGCTTTTTAAGCTGGCATC
CAGAAAAAAAAAGAATCCCAGCACCAAAATATTGTTTTCTTCACCAACCATCAGTTCATAGGTCCATTCT
CTTAGCGCAACTACAGAGAACAGGGGCACAAACAGGCAAAAAACGGGCACAACCTCAATGGAGTGATGCA
ACCTGCCTGGAGTAAATGATGACACAAGGCAATTGACCCACGCATGTATCTATCTCATTTTCTTACACCT
TCTATTACCTTCTGCTCTCTCTGATTTGGAAAAAGCTGAAAAAAAAGGTTGAAACCAGTTCCCTGAAATT
ATTCCCCTACTTGACTAATAAGTATATAAAGACGGTAGGTATTGATTGTAATTCTGTAAATCTATTTCTT
AAACTTCTTAAATTCTACTTTTATAGTTAGTCTTTTTTTTAGTTTTAAAACACCAAGAACTTAGTTTCGA
CGGATCCGATTCTTAACATCTGGGACCTCCT
