>Addgene plasmid #1112 | piHGpd/T101I | addgene partial sequence | sequence record 51368 | GPDpro-F 5'-CGGTAGGTATTGATTGTAATTCTG-3'
AATTCTACTTTTATAGTTAGTCTTTTTTTTAGTTTTAAAACACCAAGAACTTAGTTTCGACGGATCCGAT
TCTTAACATCTGTGACCTCCTCATTTCTTCCCGCTGTATTAGAGTTCAAGAAATCATACCTGATAGAAAA
TAGAGTCCTATAAACAAAAGCACAAACAAACACGCAAAGATATGGCTAGTGAAACTTTTGAATTTCAAGC
TGAAATTACTCAGTTGATGAGTTTGATCATCAACACCGTCTATTCTAACAAGGAAATTTTCTTGAGAGAA
CTGATATCTAATGCCTCGGATGCGTTGGATAAAATTAGATACAAATCTTTGTCTGATCCAAAGCAATTGG
AAACAGAACCAGATCTCTTTATTAGAATCACTCCAAAGCCAGAGCAAAAAGTTTTGGAAATCAGAGATTC
TGGTATTGGTATGACCAAGGCTGAATTGATTAATAACTTGGGTACCATTGCCAAGTCTGGTATCAAAGCC
TTCATGGAAGCTCTATCTGCTGGTGCCGATGTATCCATGATTGGTCAATTCGGTGTTGGTTTTTACTCTT
TATTCTTAGTTGCCGACAGAGTTCAGGTTATTTCAAAGAGCAACGACGACGAACAATACATCTGGGAATC
CAACGCTGGTGGTTCTTTCACTGTTACTCTAGACGAAGTTAATGAAAGAATTGGTAGGGGTACCATCTTG
AGGTTATTCTTGAAAGATGACCAATTGGAGTACTTGGAAGAAAAGAGAATAAAGGAAGTTATCAAGAGAC
ATTCTGAGTTCGTGGCCTACCCAATCCAATTAGTCGTCACCAAGGAAGTTGAAAAGGAA
