[The description below was written by a language model from this plasmid's Addgene catalogue record.]
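Description:
piHGpd/T101I is a yeast expression plasmid built on pRS303, a member of the pRS series of yeast integrating vectors. The pRS303 backbone (about 4.45 kb) is generally known to lack a yeast replication origin and to carry the HIS3 auxotrophic marker, so it is maintained in Saccharomyces cerevisiae only after integration into the genome. The record itself does not list the yeast marker or any feature annotation, so these points rest on the standard properties of the backbone. In Escherichia coli the plasmid is propagated at high copy number under ampicillin selection.

The payload is an insert of roughly 3.8 kb, cloned between ClaI and NotI sites that both remain intact. It carries the S. cerevisiae HSP82 gene, one of the two yeast genes encoding the Hsp90 molecular chaperone. The coding sequence bears a point mutation changing threonine 101 to isoleucine (T101I), and expression is driven by the strong constitutive GPD (glyceraldehyde-3-phosphate dehydrogenase) promoter rather than the native heat-inducible HSP82 promoter. No epitope tags or reporters are recorded, and the terminator is not stated.

The associated publication concerns the identification of SSF1, CNS1 and HCH1 as multicopy suppressors of a yeast Hsp90 loss-of-function mutation. This fits use of the plasmid to place a defined mutant Hsp90 allele in the genome at a stable, constitutive expression level. Such strains can then be used to study Hsp90 function and for genetic suppressor screens. The record does not say which mutant allele was used in that screen or describe the phenotype of T101I.
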