Addgene plasmid #1112: piHGpd/T101I
Depositing lab: Susan Lindquist. Depositing organization: Whitehead Institute for Biomedical Research. Publication: Identification of SSF1, CNS1, and HCH1 as multicopy suppressors of a Saccharomyces cerevisiae Hsp90 loss-of-function mutation. Nathan DF, Vos MH, Lindquist S. Proc Natl Acad Sci U S A 1999 Feb 16;96(4):1409-14. 10.1073/pnas.96.4.1409 PubMed 9990037.
Backbone
  Vector backbone: pRS303
  Backbone manufacturer: ATCC (#77189)
  Backbone size w/o insert (bp): 4453
  Vector type: Yeast Expression
Growth in bacteria
  Bacterial resistance: Ampicillin, 100 μg/mL
  Growth temperature: 37°C
  Growth strain: DH5alpha
  Copy number: High Copy
Gene/Insert
  Gene/Insert name: HSP82 (alt name: Hsp90)
  Species: S. cerevisiae (budding yeast)
  Insert size (bp): 3800
  Mutation: HSP82 with threonine 101 changed to isoleucine; regulated by the strong constitutive promoter GPD
  GenBank ID: K01387
  Entrez Gene: HSP82 (a.k.a. YPL240C, HSP90)
  Cloning method: Restriction Enzyme; 5′ cloning site ClaI (not destroyed); 3′ cloning site NotI (not destroyed)
  Sequencing primers: 5′ n/a
Terms and licenses: Academic/Nonprofit Terms; Industry Terms: Not Available to Industry
How to cite: piHGpd/T101I was a gift from Susan Lindquist (Addgene plasmid # 1112 ; http://n2t.net/addgene:1112 ; RRID:Addgene_1112)
